>Addgene plasmid #40289 | pDDYFP-B | depositor partial sequence | sequence record 51799 | ddYFP-B
CTAGCATGACTGGTGGACAGCAAATGGGTCGGGATCTGTACGACGATGACGATAAGGATCCGAGCGGTAC
CGCCTCCTCCGAGGACAACAACATGGCCACCATCAAAGAGTTCATGCGCTTCCAGGTGCGCATGGAGGGC
TCCATGAACGGCCACGAGTTCGAGATCGAGGGCGAGGGCGAGGGCCGCCCCTACGAGGGCACCCAGACCG
CCAAACTGAAGGTGACCAAGGGCGGCCCCCTGCCCTTCGCCTGGGACATCCTGTCCCCCCAGATCATGTA
CGGCTCCAAAGCGTACGTGAGGCACCCCGCCGACATCCCCGATTACAAGAAGCTGCCCTTCCCCGAGGGC
TTCAGGTGGGAGCGCGTGATGAACTTCGAAGACGGCGGTCTGGTGACCGTTACCCAGGACTCCTCCCTGC
AGGACGGCACGCTGGTCTGCAAGGTGAAGATTCGCGGCACCAACTTCCCCCCCGACGGCCCCGTAATGCA
GAAGAAGACCATGGGCTGGGAGGCCTCCACCGAGATGCTGTACCCCAAAGACGGCGTGCTGAAGGGCCAT
AGCTATCAGGCCCTGAAGCTGAAGGACGGCGGCCACTACCCGGTGGAGTTCGAGACCATCTACATGGCCA
AGAAGCCCGTGCAACTGCCCGGCGATTACTGTGTGGTCACCAAGCTGGTCATCACCTCCCACAACGAGGA
CTACACCATCGTGGAACAGTACGGGCGCTCCGAGGGCCGCCACCGTCTGGGCATGGACGAGCGGTACAAG
TAAAAGC
