>Addgene plasmid #40289 | pDDYFP-B | addgene partial sequence | sequence record 53475 | pBAD-Fwd
GAGCTTTTTATCGCACTCTCTACTGTTTCTCCATACCCGTTTTTTGGGCTAACAGGAGGAATTAACCATG
GGGGGTTCTCATCATCATCATCATCATGGTATGGCTAGCATGACTGGTGGACAGCAAATGGGTCGGGATC
TGTACGACGATGACGATAAGGATCCGAGCGGTACCGCCTCCTCCGAGGACAACAACATGGCCACCATCAA
AGAGTTCATGCGCTTCCAGGTGCGCATGGAGGGCTCCATGAACGGCCACGAGTTCGAGATCGAGGGCGAG
GGCGAGGGCCGCCCCTACGAGGGCACCCAGACCGCCAAACTGAAGGTGACCAAGGGCGGCCCCCTGCCCT
TCGCCTGGGACATCCTGTCCCCCCAGATCATGTACGGCTCCAAAGCGTACGTGAGGCACCCCGCCGACAT
CCCCGATTACAAGAAGCTGCCCTTCCCCGAGGGCTTCAGGTGGGAGCGCGTGATGAACTTCGAAGACGGC
GGTCTGGTGACCGTTACCCAGGACTCCTCCCTGCAGGACGGCACGCTGGTCTGCAAGGTGAAGATTCGCG
GCACCAACTTCCCCCCCGACGGCCCCGTAATGCAGAAGAAGACCATGGGCTGGGAGGCCTCCACCGAGAT
GCTGTACCCCAAAGACGGCGTGCTGAAGGGCCATAGCTATCAGGCCCTGAAGCTGAAGGACGGCGGCCAC
TACCCGGTGGAGTTCGAGACCATCTACATGGCCAAGAAGCCCGTGCAACTGCCCGGCGATTACTGTGTGG
TCACCAAGCTGGTCATCACCTCCCACAACG
