[The description below was written by a language model from this plasmid's Addgene catalogue record.]
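Description:
pDDYFP-B is a bacterial expression plasmid built on a modified version of the commercial pBAD backbone, with a total size of about 4.8 kb (roughly 4.1 kb of vector plus a 700 bp insert). It is propagated in E. coli under ampicillin selection. The record lists the copy number as unknown and does not name the origin of replication. It also does not state the promoter. pBAD-family vectors normally drive expression from the arabinose-inducible araBAD promoter under control of AraC, but the nature of the backbone modification is not described, so this should be regarded as likely rather than confirmed.

The insert is ddYFP-B, a synthetic coding sequence cloned between KpnI and HindIII sites, both of which are retained so the fragment can be excised or replaced. A His tag supplied by the backbone is fused to the N-terminus, which allows purification of the expressed protein by immobilised metal affinity chromatography. The name and the associated publication title indicate that ddYFP-B is the "B" partner of a dimerization-dependent yellow fluorescent protein pair. In such systems two engineered fluorescent-protein-derived monomers are dim or non-fluorescent on their own, and the signal increases markedly when the A and B copies associate into a heterodimer.

The plasmid is therefore suited to producing and purifying the B component in bacteria for in vitro characterisation alongside its A counterpart. It can also serve as a source of the ddYFP-B coding sequence for building fusion constructs used in biosensors that report protein–protein interactions or protease activity. No feature table accompanies the record, so finer details of the construct's layout cannot be verified.
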