Addgene plasmid #40289: pDDYFP-B
Depositing lab: Robert Campbell. Depositing organization: University of Alberta. Publication: Dimerization-dependent green and yellow fluorescent proteins. Alford SC, Ding Y, Simmen T, Campbell RE. ACS Synth Biol. 2012 Dec 21;1(12):569-75. doi: 10.1021/sb300050j. Epub 2012 Aug 14. PubMed 23656278.
Backbone
  Vector backbone: pBad-modified
  Backbone manufacturer: Invitrogen
  Backbone size w/o insert (bp): 4100
  Total vector size (bp): 4800
  Vector type: Bacterial Expression
Growth in bacteria
  Bacterial resistance: Ampicillin, 100 μg/mL
  Growth temperature: 37°C
  Growth strain: DH10B
  Copy number: Unknown
Gene/Insert
  Gene/Insert name: ddYFP-B
  Species: Synthetic
  Insert size (bp): 700
  Tag / fusion protein: His (N terminal on backbone)
  Cloning method: Restriction Enzyme; 5′ cloning site KpnI (not destroyed); 3′ cloning site HindIII (not destroyed)
  Sequencing primers: 5′ ATGCCATAGCATTTTTATCC; 3′ GATTTAATCTGTATCAGG
Terms and licenses: Academic/Nonprofit Terms; Industry Terms: Not Available to Industry
How to cite: pDDYFP-B was a gift from Robert Campbell (Addgene plasmid # 40289 ; http://n2t.net/addgene:40289 ; RRID:Addgene_40289)
